>Addgene plasmid #63928 | pYC64 | depositor full sequence | sequence record 106686 | pYC64 sequence 4621 bps
TCGCGCGTTTCGGTGATGACGGTGAAAACCTCTGACACATGCACCTCCCGGAGACGGTCACAGCTTGTCT
GTAAGCGGATGCCGGGAGCAGACAAGCCCGTCAGGGCGCGTCAGCGGGTGTTGGCGGGTGTCGGGGCTGG
CTTAACTATGCGGCATCAGAGCAGATTGTACTGAGAGTGCACCATACCACAGCTTTTCAATTCAATTCAT
CATTTTTTTTTTATTCTTTTTTTTGATTTCGGTTTCTTTGAAATTTTTTTGATTCGGTAATCTCCGAACA
GAAGGAAGAACGAAGGAAGGAGCACAGACTTAGATTGGTATATATACGCATACCATAAAGCACAGCTCCA
TAGCTTCAAAATGTTTCTACTCCTTTTTTACTCTTCCAGATTTTCTCGGACTCCGCGCATCGCCGTACCA
CTTCAAAACACCCAAGCACAGCATACTAAATTTCCCCTCTTTCTTCCTCTAGGGTGTCGTTAATTACCCG
TACTAAAGGTTTGGAAAAGAAAAAAGAGACCGCCTCGTTTCTTTTTCTTCGTCGAAAAAGGCAATAAAAA
TTTTTATCACGTTTCTTTTTCTTGAAAATTTTTTTTTTGATTTTTTTCTCTTTCGATGACCTCCCATTGA
TATTTAAGTTAATAAACGGTCTTCAATTTCTCAAGTTTCAGTTTCATTTTTCTTGTTCTATTACAACTTT
TTTTACTTCTTGCTCATTAGAAAGAAAGCATAGCAATCTAATCTAAGTTTTGGATCTAAAATGGGCACCA
CTCTTGACGACACGGCTTACCGATACCGCACCAGTGTCCCGGGGGACGCCGAGGCCATCGAGGCACTGGA
TGGGTCCTTCACCACCGACACCGTCTTCCGCGTCACCGCCACCGGGGACGGCTTCACCCTGCGGGAGGTG
CCGGTGGACCCGCCCCTGACCAAGGTGTTCCCCGACGACGAATCGGACGACGAATCGGACGACGGGGAGG
ACGGCGACCCTGACTCCCGGACGTTCGTCGCGTACGGGGACGACGGCGACCTGGCGGGCTTCGTGGTCGT
CTCGTACTCCGGCTGGAACCGCCGGCTGACCGTCGAGGACATCGAGGTCGCCCCGGAGCACCGGGGGCAC
GGGGTCGGGCGCGCGTTGATGGGGCTCGCGACGGAGTTCGCCCGCGAGCTGGGCGCCGGGCACCTCTGGC
TGGAGGTCACCAACGTCAACGCACCGGCGATCCACGCGTACCGGCGGATGGGGTTCACCCTCTGCGGCCT
GGACACCGCCCTGTACGACGGCACCGCCTCGGACGGCGAGCAGGCGCTCTACATGAGCATGCCCTGCCCC
TAAGTCGAGTCATGTAATTAGTTATGTCACGCTTACATTCACGCCCTCCCCCCACATCCGCTCTAACCGA
AAAGGAAGGAGTTAGACAACCTGAAGTCTAGGTCCCTATTTATTTTTTTATAGTTATGTTAGTATTAAGA
ACGTTATTTATATTTCAAATTTTTCTTTTTTTTCTGTACAGACGCGTGTACGCATGTAACATTATACTGA
AAACCTTGCTTGAGAAGGTTTTGGGACGCTCGAAGGCTTTAATTTGCGGCCGGTACCGGGCCCCCCCTCG
AGGTCGACGGTATCGATAAGCTTGATATCGAATTCCTGCAGCCCGGGGGATCCTAGGAGCAGACTACAAA
GATGACGATGACAAAGGAGCCGATTATAAGGACGATGACGATAAAGGGGCTGACTACAAAGATGACGATG
ACAAGTGATAAGATCCGAAGTTCCTATACTTTCTAGAGCGGCCGCCACCGCGGTGGAGCTCCAGCTTTTG
TTCCCTTTAGTGAGGGTTAATTGCGCGCTTGGCGTAATCATGGTCATAGCTGTTTCCTGTGTGAAATTGT
TATCCGCTCACAATTCCACACAACATACGAGCCGGAAGCATAAAGTGTAAAGCCTGGGGTGCCTAATGAG
TGAGCTAACTCACATTAATTGCGTTGCGCTCACTGCCCGCTTTCCAGTCGGGAAACCTGTCGTGCCAGCT
GCATTAATGAATCGGCCAACGCGCGGGGAGAGGCGGTTTGCGTATTGGGCGCTCTTCCGCTTCCTCGCTC
ACTGACTCGCTGCGCTCGGTCGTTCGGCTGCGGCGAGCGGTATCAGCTCACTCAAAGGCGGTAATACGGT
TATCCACAGAATCAGGGGATAACGCAGGAAAGAACATGTGAGCAAAAGGCCAGCAAAAGGCCAGGAACCG
TAAAAAGGCCGCGTTGCTGGCGTTTTTCCATAGGCTCCGCCCCCCTGACGAGCATCACAAAAATCGACGC
TCAAGTCAGAGGTGGCGAAACCCGACAGGACTATAAAGATACCAGGCGTTTCCCCCTGGAAGCTCCCTCG
TGCGCTCTCCTGTTCCGACCCTGCCGCTTACCGGATACCTGTCCGCCTTTCTCCCTTCGGGAAGCGTGGC
GCTTTCTCATAGCTCACGCTGTAGGTATCTCAGTTCGGTGTAGGTCGTTCGCTCCAAGCTGGGCTGTGTG
CACGAACCCCCCGTTCAGCCCGACCGCTGCGCCTTATCCGGTAACTATCGTCTTGAGTCCAACCCGGTAA
GACACGACTTATCGCCACTGGCAGCAGCCACTGGTAACAGGATTAGCAGAGCGAGGTATGTAGGCGGTGC
TACAGAGTTCTTGAAGTGGTGGCCTAACTACGGCTACACTAGAAGGACAGTATTTGGTATCTGCGCTCTG
CTGAAGCCAGTTACCTTCGGAAAAAGAGTTGGTAGCTCTTGATCCGGCAAACAAACCACCGCTGGTAGCG
GTGGTTTTTTTGTTTGCAAGCAGCAGATTACGCGCAGAAAAAAAGGATCTCAAGAAGATCCTTTGATCTT
TTCTACGGGGTCTGACGCTCAGTGGAACGAAAACTCACGTTAAGGGATTTTGGTCATGAGATTATCAAAA
AGGATCTTCACCTAGATCCTTTTAAATTAAAAATGAAGTTTTAAATCAATCTAAAGTATATATGAGTAAA
CTTGGTCTGACAGTTACCAATGCTTAATCAGTGAGGCACCTATCTCAGCGATCTGTCTATTTCGTTCATC
CATAGTTGCCTGACTCCCCGTCGTGTAGATAACTACGATACGGGAGGGCTTACCATCTGGCCCCAGTGCT
GCAATGATACCGCGAGACCCACGCTCACCGGCTCCAGATTTATCAGCAATAAACCAGCCAGCCGGAAGGG
CCGAGCGCAGAAGTGGTCCTGCAACTTTATCCGCCTCCATCCAGTCTATTAATTGTTGCCGGGAAGCTAG
AGTAAGTAGTTCGCCAGTTAATAGTTTGCGCAACGTTGTTGCCATTGCTACAGGCATCGTGGTGTCACGC
TCGTCGTTTGGTATGGCTTCATTCAGCTCCGGTTCCCAACGATCAAGGCGAGTTACATGATCCCCCATGT
TGTGCAAAAAAGCGGTTAGCTCCTTCGGTCCTCCGATCGTTGTCAGAAGTAAGTTGGCCGCAGTGTTATC
ACTCATGGTTATGGCAGCACTGCATAATTCTCTTACTGTCATGCCATCCGTAAGATGCTTTTCTGTGACT
GGTGAGTACTCAACCAAGTCATTCTGAGAATAGTGTATGCGGCGACCGAGTTGCTCTTGCCCGGCGTCAA
TACGGGATAATACCGCGCCACATAGCAGAACTTTAAAAGTGCTCATCATTGGAAAACGTTCTTCGGGGCG
AAAACTCTCAAGGATCTTACCGCTGTTGAGATCCAGTTCGATGTAACCCACTCGTGCACCCAACTGATCT
TCAGCATCTTTTACTTTCACCAGCGTTTCTGGGTGAGCAAAAACAGGAAGGCAAAATGCCGCAAAAAAGG
GAATAAGGGCGACACGGAAATGTTGAATACTCATACTCTTCCTTTTTCAATATTATTGAAGCATTTATCA
GGGTTATTGTCTCATGAGCGGATACATATTTGAATGTGGGGATCTCTAATGATGCAATTTTTGTTTTGTA
CACTAAGATTCTATTTCGGAACTCTTACCCATGTCATTATTTACTTTATTTTCATTATTGTAATTTTTTA
AGCTTTTATTATGAATTATTTAAATACAATTCTTTTTGATCATGTGACAGACATCACTGAAAGATGTGCT
CTGCGTTATTAGTCAGATTGAAATATACATTTTCATGTAGATATGATGTTCTTACTTTAAATGTTGTTCC
ATTTGCTAGCTTAAATAGACGATATTATAAATTTAAGTATTCACTAAAAATCTGACCCATTAATGTTAGA
ATTAGTATTATTTTTTGTGATATTACATTTTTATATTTTGGATTTCAACCAATGCTCTGCGATATGATTC
AACAGAATAATATGTACAAGCTACTTTAATTCATATATACTAATAGATTCACAGATCCAGTACGACTGCA
AGAATTTACGTTTTGTTTGAAATGGTAGTAGCTACACTAAATTAACAATGATCGATTAATCCACATCCAC
AGTGTGTAATCATCCTAATGAAAACAAGAATAACTACAAAAATGAATATAAACTTTTTGCATGTTAGTCT
AACCTGCTAAGAAACCATTATTATCATGACATTAACCTATAAAAATAGGCGTATCACGAGGCCCTTTCGT
C
Features (pLannotate 1.2.2; 18 found; start..end, strand, type, name):
    137..186     +  misc_feature   bom (fragment): basis of mobility region from pBR322
    196..332     +  promoter       URA3 promoter (fragment): S. cerevisiae URA3
    349..747     +  promoter       TEF1 promoter: S. cerevisiae TEF1; promoter for EF-1α
    767..1331    +  CDS            NrsR (fragment): nourseothricin acetyltransferase; Streptomyces noursei nat1; confers resistance to nourseothricin
   1340..1587    +  terminator     CYC1 terminator: S. cerevisiae CYC1; transcription terminator for CYC1
   1592..1663    -  misc_feature   MCS (fragment): pBluescript multiple cloning site
   1672..1694    +  CDS            3xFLAG (fragment): three tandem FLAG® epitope tags, followed by an enterokinase cleavage site
   1732..1755    +  CDS            3xFLAG (fragment): three tandem FLAG® epitope tags, followed by an enterokinase cleavage site
   1767..1788    -  protein_bind   FRT (minimal) (fragment): supports FLP-mediated excision but not integration (Turan and Bode, 2011) FLP recombinase from the Saccharomyces cerevisiae 2μ plasmid
   1824..1842    -  promoter       T3 promoter: promoter for bacteriophage T3 RNA polymerase
   1887..1903    -  protein_bind   lac operator: The lac repressor binds to the lac operator to inhibit transcription in E. coli. This inhibition can be relieved by adding lactose or isopropyl-β-D-thiogalactopyranoside (IPTG). lac repressor encoded by lacI
   1911..1941    -  promoter       lac promoter: promoter for the E. coli lac operon
   1956..1977    -  protein_bind   CAP binding site: CAP binding activates transcription in the presence of cAMP. E. coli catabolite activator protein
   1990..2082    -  CDS            lacI (fragment): lac repressor; lacI; The lac repressor binds to the lac operator to inhibit transcription in E. coli. This inhibition can be relieved by adding lactose or isopropyl-β-D-thiogalactopyranoside (IPTG).
   2265..2853    -  rep_origin     ori: high-copy-number ColE1/pMB1/pBR322/pUC origin of replication
   3024..3884    -  CDS            AmpR: β-lactamase; bla; confers resistance to ampicillin, carbenicillin, and related antibiotics
   3885..3956    -  promoter       AmpR promoter: bla
   4621..35      +  CDS            rop (fragment) (across the origin): Rop protein, which maintains plasmids at low copy number; rop
