[The description below was written by a language model from this plasmid's Addgene catalogue record and pLannotate feature annotations shown in this document.]
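Description:
pYC64 is an empty recipient vector for building C-terminal FLAG-tagged fusion proteins in yeast. It was made from the pMJ22 backbone by inserting a FLAG cassette as a BamHI/BglII fragment, and the associated publication concerns expression vectors for Candida glabrata. In E. coli it is a high-copy plasmid carrying a ColE1/pUC-type origin and the β-lactamase gene (AmpR) with its own promoter for ampicillin selection. Short remnants of bom, rop, lacI and the lac promoter/operator region are cloning-vector leftovers rather than functional payload.

Selection in yeast uses a nourseothricin resistance cassette in which the S. cerevisiae TEF1 promoter drives the Streptomyces noursei nat1 acetyltransferase, followed by the CYC1 terminator. A fragment of the URA3 promoter lies just upstream. Next to this marker is a pBluescript-derived multiple cloning site fragment followed by two short matches to FLAG epitope sequence, which correspond to the tag cassette. A gene of interest cloned by restriction digestion in frame at this site would therefore acquire the epitope at its C terminus. A partial minimal FRT site and a T3 promoter sit just beyond the tag.

No promoter for the fusion is annotated upstream of the cloning site, so the user presumably supplies the gene with its own regulatory region, although the record does not say this. The catalogue describes the plasmid as replicative, but the automated annotation identifies no yeast replication origin or centromere. The roughly 660 bp unannotated stretch beyond AmpR may contain such an element, though this cannot be confirmed from the record. Typical uses would be immunodetection or purification of FLAG-tagged proteins.
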