Addgene plasmid #63928: pYC64
Purpose: (Empty Backbone) Recipient replicative vector to construct FLAG tagged fusions
Depositing lab: Irene Castano Navarro. Depositing organization: Instituto Potosino de Investigacion Cientifica y Tecnologica. Publication: Expression vectors for C-terminal fusions with fluorescent proteins and epitope tags in Candida glabrata. Yanez-Carrillo P, Orta-Zavalza E, Gutierrez-Escobedo G, Patron-Soberano A, De Las Penas A, Castano I. Fungal Genet Biol. 2015 May 15. pii: S1087-1845(15)00087-0. doi: 10.1016/j.fgb.2015.04.020. PubMed 25986172.
Backbone
  Vector backbone: pMJ22
  Backbone size (bp): 4509
  Modifications to backbone: Digested and clonning of FLAG casete as BamHI/BglII fragment
  Vector type: Yeast Expression
  Selectable markers: Nourseothricin
  Tag / fusion protein: FLAG
Growth in bacteria
  Bacterial resistance: Ampicillin, 100 μg/mL
  Growth temperature: 30°C
  Growth strain: DH10B
  Copy number: High Copy
Gene/Insert
  Cloning method: Restriction Enzyme
Terms and licenses: Academic/Nonprofit Terms; Industry Terms: Not Available to Industry
How to cite: pYC64 was a gift from Irene Castano Navarro (Addgene plasmid # 63928 ; http://n2t.net/addgene:63928 ; RRID:Addgene_63928)
