>Addgene plasmid #63928 | pYC64 | addgene partial sequence | sequence record 111186 | pBluescript-KS 5'-TCGAGGTCGACGGTATC-3'
CAGACTACAAAGATGACGATGACAAAGGAGCCGATTATAAGGACGATGACGATAAAGGGGCTGACTACAA
AGATGACGATGACAAGTGATAAGATCCGAAGTTCCTATACTTTCTAGAGCGGCCGCCACCGCGGTGGAGC
TCCAGCTTTTGTTCCCTTTAGTGAGGGTTAATTGCGCGCTTGGCGTAATCATGGTCATAGCTGTTTCCTG
TGTGAAATTGTTATCCGCTCACAATTCCACACAACATACGAGCCGGAAGCATAAAGTGTAAAGCCTGGGG
TGCCTAATGAGTGAGCTAACTCACATTAATTGCGTTGCGCTCACTGCCCGCTTTCCAGTCGGGAAACCTG
TCGTGCCAGCTGCATTAATGAATCGGCCAACGCGCGGGGAGAGGCGGTTTGCGTATTGGGCGCTCTTCCG
CTTCCTCGCTCACTGACTCGCTGCGCTCGGTCGTTCGGCTGCGGCGAGCGGTATCAGCTCACTCAAAGGC
GGTAATACGGTTATCCACAGAATCAGGGGATAACGCAGGAAAGAACATGTGAGCAAAAGGCCAGCAAAAG
GCCAGGAACCGTAAAAAGGCCGCGTTGCTGGCGTTTTTCCATAGGCTCCGCCCCCCTGACGAGCATCACA
AAAATCGACGCTCAAGTCAGAGGTGGCGAAACCCGACAGGACTATAAAGATACCAGGCGTTTCCCCCTGG
AAGCTCCCTCGTGCGCTCTCCTGTTCCGACCCTGCCGCTTACCGGATACCTGTCCGCCTTTCTCCCTTCG
GGAAGCGTGGCGCTTTCTCATAGCTCACGCTGTAGGTATCTCA
