>Addgene plasmid #63928 | pYC64 | addgene partial sequence | sequence record 111241 | M13pUC-Rev 5'-AGCGGATAACAATTTCACACAGG-3'
TTAACCCTCACTAAAGGGAACAAAAGCTGGAGCTCCACCGCGGTGGCGGCCGCTCTAGAAAGTATAGGAA
CTTCGGATCTTATCACTTGTCATCGTCATCTTTGTAGTCAGCCCCTTTATCGTCATCGTCCTTATAATCG
GCTCCTTTGTCATCGTCATCTTTGTAGTCTGCTCCTAGGATCCCCCGGGCTGCAGGAATTCGATATCAAG
CTTATCGATACCGTCGACCTCGAGGGGGGGCCCGGTACCGGCCGCAAATTAAAGCCTTCGAGCGTCCCAA
AACCTTCTCAAGCAAGGTTTTCAGTATAATGTTACATGCGTACACGCGTCTGTACAGAAAAAAAAGAAAA
ATTTGAAATATAAATAACGTTCTTAATACTAACATAACTATAAAAAAATAAATAGGGACCTAGACTTCAG
GTTGTCTAACTCCTTCCTTTTCGGTTAGAGCGGATGTGGGGGGAGGGCGTGAATGTAAGCGTGACATAAC
TAATTACATGACTCGACTTAGGGGCAGGGCATGCTCATGTAGAGCGCCTGCTCGCCGTCCGAGGCGGTGC
CGTCGTACAGGGCGGTGTCCAGGCCGCAGAGGGTGAACCCCATCCGCCGGTACGCGTGGATCGCCGGTGC
GTTGACGTTGGTGACCTCCAGCCAGAGGTGCCCGGCGCCCAGCTCGCG
